Addgene plasmid #22832: pBT-3
Purpose: (Empty Backbone)
Depositing lab: Ryan Gill. Depositing organization: University of Colorado, Boulder. Publication: Broad host range vectors for stable genomic library construction. Lynch MD, Gill RT. Biotechnol Bioeng. 2006 May 5. 94(1):151-8. 10.1002/bit.20836 PubMed 16496398.
Backbone
  Vector backbone: pBT-3
  Backbone size (bp): 2404
  Vector type: Bacterial Expression
Growth in bacteria
  Bacterial resistance: Chloramphenicol, 25 μg/mL
  Growth temperature: 37°C
  Growth strain: DH5alpha
  Copy number: Unknown
Gene/Insert
  Gene/Insert name: None
  Cloning method: Restriction Enzyme; 5′ cloning site XbaI (unknown if destroyed); 3′ cloning site EcoRV (unknown if destroyed)
  Sequencing primers: 5′ tggtcagtat tgagcgatat
Terms and licenses: Academic/Nonprofit Terms; Industry Terms: Not Available to Industry
Depositor comments: Addgene's QC sequence shows a 3bp gap with the depositor's provided sequence. The lab does not believe this affects the plasmid activity.
How to cite: pBT-3 was a gift from Ryan Gill (Addgene plasmid # 22832 ; http://n2t.net/addgene:22832 ; RRID:Addgene_22832)
