[The description below was written by a language model from this plasmid's Addgene catalogue record and pLannotate feature annotations shown in this document.]
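Description:
pBT-3 is a compact (2,404 bp) empty bacterial cloning backbone built around the pBBR1 replicon, and it belongs to a set of broad-host-range vectors developed for stable genomic library construction. Replication depends on the pBBR1 oriV together with the adjacent pBBR1 Rep coding sequence. Both derive from the Bordetella bronchiseptica plasmid pBBR1, and the origin requires this Rep protein to function. Because the pair is self-contained, the plasmid can in principle be maintained in a range of Gram-negative hosts as well as in E. coli, where it is propagated. Selection is by chloramphenicol, conferred by a chloramphenicol acetyltransferase gene (CmR) driven by a fragment of its native cat promoter. The record lists the copy number as unknown.

The vector carries no insert, and no expression promoter, tag or reporter is annotated, so despite the "bacterial expression" classification any cloned fragment would presumably rely on its own regulatory signals. The listed cloning sites are XbaI and EcoRV. Two bidirectional E. coli transcription terminators are annotated, soxR and tonB, located on either side of the short unannotated region spanning the plasmid's numbering origin. This arrangement would be consistent with the cloning site lying between them, insulating the replication and resistance functions from transcription arising in inserted DNA and vice versa. Such insulation is a common strategy for improving the stability of genomic library clones, but the record does not give the exact position of the sites.

The depositor notes that the repository's quality-control sequencing shows a 3 bp gap relative to the supplied sequence, which is not believed to affect plasmid function.
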