Features (pLannotate 1.2.2; 6 found; start..end, strand, type, name):
     60..96      -  terminator     soxR terminator: bidirectional E. coli soxR transcription terminator
    102..871     +  rep_origin     pBBR1 oriV: replication origin of the broad-host-range plasmid pBBR1 from Bordetella bronchiseptica; requires the pBBR1 Rep protein for replication
    872..1534    +  CDS            pBBR1 Rep: replication protein for the broad-host-range plasmid pBBR1 from Bordetella bronchiseptica
   1536..1630    +  promoter       cat promoter (fragment): promoter of the E. coli cat gene encoding chloramphenicol acetyltransferase
   1631..2290    +  CDS            CmR: chloramphenicol acetyltransferase; cat; confers resistance to chloramphenicol
   2309..2340    -  terminator     tonB terminator: bidirectional E. coli tonB-P14 transcription terminator
>Addgene plasmid #22832 | pBT-3 | depositor full sequence | sequence record 10470 | Author sequence
AACGAATTCAAGCTTGATATCATTCAGGACGAGCCTCAGACTCCAGCGTAACTGGACTGAAAACAAACTA
AAGCGCCCTTGTGGCGCTTTAGTTTTGTTCCGCGGCCACCGGCTGGCTCGCTTCGCTCGGCCCGTGGACA
ACCCTGCTGGACAAGCTGATGGACAGGCTGCGCCTGCCCACGAGCTTGACCACAGGGATTGCCCACCGGC
TACCCAGCCTTCGACCACATACCCACCGGCTCCAACTGCGCGGCCTGCGGCCTTGCCCCATCAATTTTTT
TAATTTTCTCTGGGGAAAAGCCTCCGGCCTGCGGCCTGCGCGCTTCGCTTGCCGGTTGGACACCAAGTGG
AAGGCGGGTCAAGGCTCGCGCAGCGACCGCGCAGCGGCTTGGCCTTGACGCGCCTGGAACGACCCAAGCC
TATGCGAGTGGGGGCAGTCGAAGGCGAAGCCCGCCCGCCTGCCCCCCGAGCCTCACGGCGGCGAGTGCGG
GGGTTCCAAGGGGGCAGCGCCACCTTGGGCAAGGCCGAAGGCCGCGCAGTCGATCAACAAGCCCCGGAGG
GGCCACTTTTTGCCGGAGGGGGAGCCGCGCCGAAGGCGTGGGGGAACCCCGCAGGGGTGCCCTTCTTTGG
GCACCAAAGAACTAGATATAGGGCGAAATGCGAAAGACTTAAAAATCAACAACTTAAAAAAGGGGGGTAC
GCAACAGCTCATTGCGGCACCCCCCGCAATAGCTCATTGCGTAGGTTAAAGAAAATCTGTAATTGACTGC
CACTTTTACGCAACGCATAATTGTTGTCGCGCTGCCGAAAAGTTGCAGCTGATTGCGCATGGTGCCGCAA
CCGTGCGGCACCCTACCGCATGGAGATAAGCATGGCCACGCAGTCCAGAGAAATCGGCATTCAAGCCAAG
AACAAGCCCGGTCACTGGGTGCAAACGGAACGCAAAGCGCATGAGGCGTGGGCCGGGCTTATTGCGAGGA
AACCCACGGCGGCAATGCTGCTGCATCACCTCGTGGCGCAGATGGGCCACCAGAACGCCGTGGTGGTCAG
CCAGAAGACACTTTCCAAGCTCATCGGACGTTCTTTGCGGACGGTCCAATACGCAGTCAAGGACTTGGTG
GCCGAGCGCTGGATCTCCGTCGTGAAGCTCAACGGCCCCGGCACCGTGTCGGCCTACGTGGTCAATGACC
GCGTGGCGTGGGGCCAGCCCCGCGACCAGTTGCGCCTGTCGGTGTTCAGTGCCGCCGTGGTGGTTGATCA
CGACGACCAGGACGAATCGCTGTTGGGGCATGGCGACCTGCGCCGCATCCCGACCCTGTATCCGGGCGAG
CAGCAACTACCGACCGGCCCCGGCGAGGAGCCGCCCAGCCAGCCCGGCATTCCGGGCATGGAACCAGACC
TGCCAGCCTTGACCGAAACGGAGGAATGGGAACGGCGCGGGCAGCAGCGCCTGCCGATGCCCGATGAGCC
GTGTTTTCTGGACGATGGCGAGCCGTTGGAGCCGCCGACACGGGTCACGCTGCCGCGCCGGTAGTACGTA
AGAGGTTCCAACTTTCACCATAATGAAATAAGATCACTACCGGGCGTATTTTTTGAGTTATCGAGATTTT
CAGGAGCTAAGGAAGCTAAAATGGAGAAAAAAATCACTGGATATACCACCGTTGATATATCCCAATGGCA
TCGTAAAGAACATTTTGAGGCATTTCAGTCAGTTGCTCAATGTACCTATAACCAGACCGTTCAGCTGGAT
ATTACGGCCTTTTTAAAGACCGTAAAGAAAAATAAGCACAAGTTTTATCCGGCCTTTATTCACATTCTTG
CCCGCCTGATGAATGCTCATCCGGAATTCCGTATGGCAATGAAAGACGGTGAGCTGGTGATATGGGATAG
TGTTCACCCTTGTTACACCGTTTTCCATGAGCAAACTGAAACGTTTTCATCGCTCTGGAGTGAATACCAC
GACGATTTCCGGCAGTTTCTACACATATATTCGCAAGATGTGGCGTGTTACGGTGAAAACCTGGCCTATT
TCCCTAAAGGGTTTATTGAGAATATGTTTTTCGTCTCAGCCAATCCCTGGGTGAGTTTCACCAGTTTTGA
TTTAAACGTGGCCAATATGGACAACTTCTTCGCCCCCGTTTTCACCATGGGCAAATATTATACGCAAGGC
GACAAGGTGCTGATGCCGCTGGCGATTCAGGTTCATCATGCCGTTTGTGATGGCTTCCATGTCGGCAGAA
TGCTTAATGAATTACAACAGTACTGCGATGAGTGGCAGGGCGGGGCGTAAACGCGTGGATCCCCCTCAAG
TCAAAAGCCTCCGGTCGGAGGCTTTTGACTTTCTGCTATGGAGGTCAGGTATGATTTAAATGGTCAGTAT
TGAGCGATATCTAGAGAATTCGTC
