>Addgene plasmid #22832 | pBT-3 | addgene partial sequence | sequence record 28838 | 22832 with pBT-3 (tggtcagtat tgagcgatat)
GNAGGAATTNAGCTNGATATCATTCAGGACGAGCCTCAGACTCCAGCGTAACTGGACTGAAAACAAACTA
AAGCGCCCTTGTGGCGCTTTAGTTTTGTTCCGCCACCGGCTGGCTCGCTTCGCTCGGCCCGTGGACAACC
CTGCTGGACAAGCTGATGGACAGGCTGCGCCTGCCCACGAGCTTGACCACAGGGATTGCCCACCGGCTAC
CCAGCCTTCGACCACATACCCACCGGCTCCAACTGCGCGGCCTGCGGCCTTGCCCCATCAATTTTTTTAA
TTTTCTCTGGGGAAAAGCCTCCGGCCTGCGGCCTGCGCGCTTCGCTTGCCGGTTGGACACCAAGTGGAAG
GCGGGTCAAGGCTCGCGCAGCGACCGCGCAGCGGCTTGGCCTTGACGCGCCTGGAACGACCCAAGCCTAT
GCGAGTGGGGGCAGTCGAAGGGCGAAGCCCGCCCGCCTGCCCCCCGAGCCTCACGGCGGCGAGTGCGGGG
GTTCCAAGGGGGCAGCGCCACCTTGGGCAAGGCCGAAGGCCGCGCAGTCGATCAACAAGCCCCGGAGGGG
CCACTTTTTGCCGGAGGGGGAGCCGCGCCGAAGGCGTGGGGGACATGATAA
